Addgene plasmid #147428: pAc5.1B-lambdaN-HA-DmCCR4-D412AN414A_R
Purpose: Insect Expression of DmCCR4-D412AN414A
Depositing lab: Elisa Izaurralde. Depositing organization: Max Planck Institute for Developmental Biology. Publication: NOT10 and C2orf29/NOT11 form a conserved module of the CCR4-NOT complex that docks onto the NOT1 N-terminal domain. Bawankar P, Loh B, Wohlbold L, Schmidt S, Izaurralde E. RNA Biol. 2013 Feb;10(2):228-44. doi: 10.4161/rna.23018. Epub 2013 Jan 9. PubMed 23303381.
Backbone
  Vector backbone: Unknown
  Vector type: Insect Expression
Growth in bacteria
  Bacterial resistance: Ampicillin, 100 μg/mL
  Growth temperature: 37°C
  Growth strain: DH5alpha
  Copy number: Low Copy
Gene/Insert
  Gene/Insert name: DmCCR4-D412AN414A (alt names: twin; CG31137)
  Species: D. melanogaster (fly)
  Mutation: The following variations comprises from our S2 cell-line: 4 silent mutations compared to the sequence given by NCBI: NM_170129.2;
  Entrez Gene: twin (a.k.a. Dmel_CG31137, BEST:GH20274, CCR4, CG17741, CG31137, CG5534, CT39331, Ccr4, Dmel\CG31137, Twin, ccr4, twn)
  Cloning method: Unknown
Terms and licenses: Academic/Nonprofit Terms; Industry Terms: Not Available to Industry
Depositor comments: Plasmids from this collection were made available to the research community and donated after the lab closed. Please note that the sequence provided by the depositing laboratory may be theoretical/predicted or based on Sanger sequencing results. There may be discrepancies between sequencing results obtained by Addgene and the depositor sequence. If an Addgene verified sequence is not available, please contact before placing your order to request that our lab fully sequence the plasmid.
How to cite: pAc5.1B-lambdaN-HA-DmCCR4-D412AN414A_R was a gift from Elisa Izaurralde (Addgene plasmid # 147428 ; http://n2t.net/addgene:147428 ; RRID:Addgene_147428)
