[The description below was written by a language model from this plasmid's Addgene catalogue record and pLannotate feature annotations shown in this document.]
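Description:
pAc5.1B-lambdaN-HA-DmCCR4-D412AN414A_R is a 7.1 kb insect-cell expression plasmid for producing a mutant form of the Drosophila melanogaster CCR4 deadenylase (the twin gene, CG31137). The catalogue lists the backbone as unknown, although the name points to a pAc5.1B-type vector. This fits the annotated features: a Drosophila actin 5C (Ac5) promoter for strong constitutive transcription in fly cells such as S2, followed downstream by an SV40 polyadenylation signal. In bacteria the plasmid is maintained through a ColE1/pUC-type origin and selected with ampicillin via β-lactamase under its own promoter. The record lists it as low copy even though the origin is annotated as a high-copy type. Short fragments annotated as tetracycline resistance and SV40 large T antigen appear to be non-functional backbone remnants.

The open reading frame starts with a short fragment of the bacteriophage lambda N protein, followed by an HA epitope and then the CCR4 coding sequence. The annotation software labelled this coding sequence by homology to human CNOT6L (CCR4B), but the record identifies it as the fly gene. It carries the D412A and N414A substitutions named in the construct, plus four silent differences from the NCBI reference that the depositor attributes to the S2 cell line used as source. The record does not describe the effect of the two substitutions. A V5 tag lies just downstream of the insert, but the record does not show whether it is translated in frame.

The lambda N peptide binds boxB RNA hairpins, so fusions of this kind are typically used in tethering assays that recruit a protein to a boxB-containing reporter mRNA. HA allows detection or immunoprecipitation. The associated publication concerns the architecture of the CCR4-NOT complex.
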