Features (pLannotate 1.2.2; 11 found; start..end, strand, type, name):
     56..2568    +  promoter       Ac5 promoter: Drosophila melanogaster actin 5C promoter
   2588..2653    +  CDS            N (fragment): REGN_LAMBD - Experimental evidence at protein level: Swiss-Prot protein existence level 1. Plays a role as a transcriptional antitermination factor that allows the virus to initiate its lytic phase. Activates expression of the delayed viral early genes by modifying host RNA polymerase (RNAP) into a form that is resistant to termination signals. This antitermination function requires the host NusA protein which serves to stabilize the interaction between antitermination protein N and host RNA polymerase. From Escherichia phage lambda (Bacteriophage lambda).
   2678..2704    +  CDS            3xHA (fragment): three tandem HA epitope tags
   2750..4372    +  CDS            CNOT6L: CNO6L_HUMAN - Also known as CCR4B From Homo sapiens (Human).
   4398..4439    +  CDS            V5 tag: epitope tag from simian virus 5
   4539..4673    -  polyA_signal   SV40 poly(A) signal: SV40 polyadenylation signal
   4696..4780    -  CDS            large T antigen (fragment): large T antigen from SV40 (simian virus 40)
   4781..5251    +  CDS            TcR (fragment): tetracycline efflux protein; tet; confers resistance to tetracycline
   5295..5883    -  rep_origin     ori: high-copy-number ColE1/pMB1/pBR322/pUC origin of replication
   6054..6914    -  CDS            AmpR: β-lactamase; bla; confers resistance to ampicillin, carbenicillin, and related antibiotics
   6915..7019    -  promoter       AmpR promoter: bla
>Addgene plasmid #147428 | pAc5.1B-lambdaN-HA-DmCCR4-D412AN414A_R | depositor full sequence | sequence record 289875 | Full Sequence
CTTCAAGGAATTAATTCTATATTCTAAAAACACAAATGATACTTCTAAAAAAAATCATGAATGGCATCAA
CTCTGAATCAAATCTTTGCAGATGCACCTACTTCTCATTTCCACTGTCACATCATTTTTCCAGATCTCGC
TGCCTGTTATGTGGCCCACAAACCAAGACACGTTTTATGGCCATTAAAGCTGGCTGATCGTCGCCAAACA
CCAAATACATATCAATATGTACATTCGAGAAAGAAGCGATCAAAGAAGCGTCTTCGGGCGAGTAGGAGAA
TGCGGAGGAGAAGGAGAACGAGCTGATCTAGTATCTCTCCACAATCCAATGCCAACTGACCAACTGGCCA
TATTCGGAGCAATTTGAAGCCAATTTCCATCGCCTGGCGATCGCTCCATTCTTGGCTATATGTTTTTCAC
CGTTCCCGGGGCCATTTTCAAAGACTCGTCGGTAAGATAAGATTGTGTCACTCGCTGTCTCTCTTCATTT
GTCGAAGAATGCTGAGGAATTTCGCGATGACGTCGGCGAGTATTTTGAAGAATGAGAATAATTTGTATTT
ATACGAAAATCAGTTAGTGGAATTTTCTACAAAAACATGTTATCTATAGATAATTTTGTTGCAAAATATG
TTGACTATGACAAAGATTGTATGTATATACCTTTAATGTATTCTCATTTTCTTATGTATTTATAATGGCA
ATGATGATACTGATGATATTTTAAGATGATGCCAGACCACAGGCTGATTTCTGCGTCTTTTGCCGAACGC
AGTGCATGTGCGGTTGTTGTTTTTTGGAATAGTTTCAATTTTCGGACTGTCCGCTTTGATTTCAGTTTCT
TGGCTTATTCAAAAAGCAAAGTAAAGCCAAAAAAGCGAGATGGCAATACCAAATGCGGCAAAACGGTAGT
GGAAGGAAAGGGGTGCGGGGCAGCGGAAGGAAGGGTGGGGCGGGGCGTGGCGGGGTCTGTGGCTGGGCGC
GACGTCACCGACGTTGGAGCCACTCCTTTGACCATGTGTGCGTGTGTGTATTATTCGTGTCTCGCCACTC
GCCGGTTGTTTTTTTCTTTTTATCTCGCTCTCTCTAGCGCCATCTCGTACGCATGCTCAACGCACCGCAT
GTTGCCGTGTCCTTTATGCGTCATTTTGGCTCGAAATAGGCAATTATTTAAACAAAGATTAGTCAACGAA
AACGCTAAAATAAATAAGTCTACAATATGGTTACTTATTGCCATGTGTGTGCAGCCAACGATAGCAACAA
AAGCAACAACACAGTGGCTTTCCCTCTTTCACTTTTTGTTTGCAAGCGCGTGCGAGCAAGACGGCACGAC
CGGCAAACGCAATTACGCTGACAAAGAGCAGACGAAGTTTTGGCCGAAAAACATCAAGGCGCCTGATACG
AATGCATTTGCAATAACAATTGCGATATTTAATATTGTTTATGAAGCTGTTTGACTTCAAAACACACAAA
AAAAAAAATAAAACAAATTATTTGAAAGAGAATTAGGAATCGGACAGCTTATCGTTACGGGCTAACAGCA
CACCGAGACGAAATAGCTTACCTGACGTCACAGCCTCTGGAAGAACTGCCGCCAAGCAGAGAGAGAGAGA
AAAAGAGGGAGAGCAGCTTAGACCGCATGTGCTTGTGTGTGAGGCGTCTCTCTCTTCGTCTCCTGTTTGC
GCAAACGCATAGACTGCACTGAGAAAATCGATTACCTATTTTTTATGAATGAATATTTGCACTATTACTA
TTCAAAACTATTAAGATAGCAATCACATTCAATAGCCAAATACTATACCACCTGAGCGATGCAACGAAAT
GATCAATTTGAGCAAAAATGCTGCATATTTAGGACGGCATCATTATAGAAATGCTTCTTGCTGTGTACTT
TTCTCTCGTCTGGCAGCTGTTTCGCCGTTATTGTTAAAACCGGCTTAAGTTAGGTGTGTTTTCTACGACT
AGTGATGCCCCTACTAGAAGATGTGTGTTGCACAAATGTCCCTGAATAACCAATTTGAAGTGCAGATAGC
AGTAAACGTAAGCTAATATGAATATTATTTAACTGTAATGTTTTAATATCGCTGGACATTACTAATAAAC
CCACTATAAACACATGTACATATGTATGTTTTGGCATACAATGAGTAGTTGGGGAAAAAATGTGTAAAAG
CACCGTGACCATCACAGCATAAAGATAACCAGCTGAAGTATCGAATATGAGTAACCCCCAAATTGAATCA
CATGCCGCAACTGATAGGACCCATGGAAGTACACTCTTCATGGCGATATACAAGACACACACAAGCACGA
ACACCCAGTTGCGGAGGAAATTCTCCGTAAATGAAAACCCAATCGGCGAACAATTCATACCCATATATGG
TAAAAGTTTTGAACGCGACTTGAGAGCGGAGAGCATTGCGGCTGATAAGGTTTTAGCGCTAAGCGGGCTT
TATAAAACGGGCTGCGGGACCAGTTTTCATATCACTACCGTTTGAGTTCTTGTGCTGTGTGGATACTCCT
CCCGACACAAAGCCGCTCCATCAGCCAGCAGTCGTCTAATCCAGAGACCCCGGATCGGGGTACCAACATG
GACGCACAAACACGACGACGTGAGCGTCGCGCTGAGAAACAAGCTCAATGGAAAGCTGCAAACGGTGGAT
CTCCTCCACATATGGCTTACCCATACGATGTTCCAGATTACGCTCCTCCAAGCTTGATGAAAGGCAATCA
TTATAAAATGTCTCGTAACAAAGACAAATACGACAGCGCCAATCGGCGGCAGCAGATCTTTCTGTCGCAG
GAGGACATAGCTGCGGGCAAGAAGACGAACTGGAGTGGCCTAGAGATTACTGGCTGCGTCCGCAATATCA
GCCCGTCGCTGTGGGAATTTGAGCATCTAACCGCCCTCTACCTGAACGACAACCAGCTGCTGCGATTGCC
CGCAGACGTTGGCATGCTGACCAGCCTCCGAACTTTGGACCTGTCCAGCAATAAGCTAAGAAGTCTTCCC
GCAGAGCTCGGCGAGCTCATCCAGTTGCGGGAACTGTTGCTGAACAACAACTTTCTGCGCGTACTGCCTT
ACGAGATCGGCAAGCTGTTCCACCTCGTCATACTCGGCCTCATGGGCAATCCGCTGCAAAAGGAGTTCAT
GAACATCTACAACGAACCGAACGGCACGCAGAAACTGCTCACCTACATGCTGGACAACTTGTCATTTACC
GTGAATCCACCGCCCCAGAGGCCCTGGCTGCCACTGGCCAAGCCCAACAAAACGCGACCAGCCTGCATTT
TTACGGTCATGTGCTATAATGTGCTCTGCGACAAGTACGCGACGCGACAAATGTACGGATACTGTCCGTC
GTGGGCGCTATGCTGGGAGTACCGAAAAAAGTCGATTATCGACGAGATACGGCACTATGCAGCGGACATT
ATCAGTCTGCAGGAGATCGAAACGGAGCAATTCTATCACTTCTTCCTGCCGGAACTCAAGAACGATGGAT
ACGAGGGAATCTTCTCACCGAAGTCGCGTGCTAAGACTATGTCCGAGCTGGAGAGGAAGTACGTCGATGG
CTGTGCGATATTCTTCAGGGCGTCCAAGTTTACGCTGATCAAGGAATCACTGATCGAGTTCAATCAGCTG
GCAATGGCCAATGCCGAGGGCTCCGACAACATGCTGAACCGCGTAATGCCTAAGGATAACATCGGTCTGG
CCGCACTGCTCAAGGTGAAGGAGAACGCATGGGAGCCGATGTCCGAGGTGACGCAGATCTCGCAGCCGCT
GCTCGTCTGCACGGCGCACATACACTGGGACCCTGAGTTCTGCGACGTCAAGCTCATCCAGACGATGATG
CTTAGCAATGAGTTGAAGACGATCATCGACGAGGCGAGCCACAGTTTCCGACCTGGTCACAAGAACGACT
CCAATGCTGTCCAGCTGCTGCTGTGCGGTGCCTTCGCCTCGCTACCCGATTCAGGCGTTGTGGAGTTTCT
CGGCAAGGGCCGCGTTTCCATGGATCATTTGGACTTCAAGGACATGGGCTACAAGTCCTGCCTGCAGCGG
CTGCTCTCGAACGACACCAACGAGTTTACGCACTCGTTCAAGCTAGCCTCCGCCTACAACGAGGACATCA
TGCCGCACACCAACTATACGTTCGATTTTAAGGGCATCATCGACTACATTTTCTACACGAAGACGGGCAT
GGTGCCGCTGGGCCTGCTGGGTCCTGTCTCCAATGATTGGCTGCGCGAGAATAAGGTTGTTGGATGCCCA
CATCCGCATATACCCTCTGATCACTTCCCACTGCTGGTCGAGCTAGAGCTGATGCATACGGCTAGCCAAC
AGGCGCCTCCTAACGGGCTGATCAATCGCCGGTAATCTAGAGGGCCCGCGGTTCGAAGGTAAGCCTATCC
CTAACCCTCTCCTCGGTCTCGATTCTACGCGTACCGGTCATCATCACCATCACCATTGAGTTTAAACCCG
CTGATCAGCCTCGACTGTGCCTTCTAAGGCCTGAGCTCGCTGATCAGCCTCGATCGAGGATCCAGACATG
ATAAGATACATTGATGAGTTTGGACAAACCACAACTAGAATGCAGTGAAAAAAATGCTTTATTTGTGAAA
TTTGTGATGCTATTGCTTTATTTGTAACCATTATAAGCTGCAATAAACAAGTTAACAACAACAATTGCAT
TCATTTTATGTTTCAGGTTCAGGGGGAGGTGTGGGAGGTTTTTTAAAGCAAGTAAAACCTCTACAAATGT
GGTATGGCTGATTATGATCAGTCGACCGATGCCCTTGAGAGCCTTCAACCCAGTCAGCTCCTTCCGGTGG
GCGCGGGGCATGACTATCGTCGCCGCACTTATGACTGTCTTCTTTATCATGCAACTCGTAGGACAGGTGC
CGGCAGCGCTCTGGGTCATTTTCGGCGAGGACCGCTTTCGCTGGAGCGCGACGATGATCGGCCTGTCGCT
TGCGGTATTCGGAATCTTGCACGCCCTCGCTCAAGCCTTCGTCACTGGTCCCGCCACCAAACGTTTCGGC
GAGAAGCAGGCCATTATCGCCGGCATGGCGGCCGACGCGCTGGGCTACGTCTTGCTGGCGTTCGCGACGC
GAGGCTGGATGGCCTTCCCCATTATGATTCTTCTCGCTTCCGGCGGCATCGGGATGCCCGCGTTGCAGGC
CATGCTGTCCAGGCAGGTAGATGACGACCATCAGGGACAGCTTCAAGGATCGCTCGCGGCTCTTACCAGC
CAGCAAAAGGCCAGGAACCGTAAAAAGGCCGCGTTGCTGGCGTTTTTCCATAGGCTCCGCCCCCCTGACG
AGCATCACAAAAATCGACGCTCAAGTCAGAGGTGGCGAAACCCGACAGGACTATAAAGATACCAGGCGTT
TCCCCCTGGAAGCTCCCTCGTGCGCTCTCCTGTTCCGACCCTGCCGCTTACCGGATACCTGTCCGCCTTT
CTCCCTTCGGGAAGCGTGGCGCTTTCTCAATGCTCACGCTGTAGGTATCTCAGTTCGGTGTAGGTCGTTC
GCTCCAAGCTGGGCTGTGTGCACGAACCCCCCGTTCAGCCCGACCGCTGCGCCTTATCCGGTAACTATCG
TCTTGAGTCCAACCCGGTAAGACACGACTTATCGCCACTGGCAGCAGCCACTGGTAACAGGATTAGCAGA
GCGAGGTATGTAGGCGGTGCTACAGAGTTCTTGAAGTGGTGGCCTAACTACGGCTACACTAGAAGGACAG
TATTTGGTATCTGCGCTCTGCTGAAGCCAGTTACCTTCGGAAAAAGAGTTGGTAGCTCTTGATCCGGCAA
ACAAACCACCGCTGGTAGCGGTGGTTTTTTTGTTTGCAAGCAGCAGATTACGCGCAGAAAAAAAGGATCT
CAAGAAGATCCTTTGATCTTTTCTACGGGGTCTGACGCTCAGTGGAACGAAAACTCACGTTAAGGGATTT
TGGTCATGAGATTATCAAAAAGGATCTTCACCTAGATCCTTTTAAATTAAAAATGAAGTTTTAAATCAAT
CTAAAGTATATATGAGTAAACTTGGTCTGACAGTTACCAATGCTTAATCAGTGAGGCACCTATCTCAGCG
ATCTGTCTATTTCGTTCATCCATAGTTGCCTGACTCCCCGTCGTGTAGATAACTACGATACGGGAGGGCT
TACCATCTGGCCCCAGTGCTGCAATGATACCGCGAGACCCACGCTCACCGGCTCCAGATTTATCAGCAAT
AAACCAGCCAGCCGGAAGGGCCGAGCGCAGAAGTGGTCCTGCAACTTTATCCGCCTCCATCCAGTCTATT
AATTGTTGCCGGGAAGCTAGAGTAAGTAGTTCGCCAGTTAATAGTTTGCGCAACGTTGTTGCCATTGCTG
CAGGCATCGTGGTGTCACGCTCGTCGTTTGGTATGGCTTCATTCAGCTCCGGTTCCCAACGATCAAGGCG
AGTTACATGATCCCCCATGTTGTGCAAAAAAGCGGTTAGCTCCTTCGGTCCTCCGATCGTTGTCAGAAGT
AAGTTGGCCGCAGTGTTATCACTCATGGTTATGGCAGCACTGCATAATTCTCTTACTGTCATGCCATCCG
TAAGATGCTTTTCTGTGACTGGTGAGTACTCAACCAAGTCATTCTGAGAATAGTGTATGCGGCGACCGAG
TTGCTCTTGCCCGGCGTCAACACGGGATAATACCGCGCCACATAGCAGAACTTTAAAAGTGCTCATCATT
GGAAAACGTTCTTCGGGGCGAAAACTCTCAAGGATCTTACCGCTGTTGAGATCCAGTTCGATGTAACCCA
CTCGTGCACCCAACTGATCTTCAGCATCTTTTACTTTCACCAGCGTTTCTGGGTGAGCAAAAACAGGAAG
GCAAAATGCCGCAAAAAAGGGAATAAGGGCGACACGGAAATGTTGAATACTCATACTCTTCCTTTTTCAA
TATTATTGAAGCATTTATCAGGGTTATTGTCTCATGAGCGGATACATATTTGAATGTATTTAGAAAAATA
AACAAATAGGGGTTCCGCGCACATTTCCCCGAAAAGTGCCACCTGACGTCTAAGAAACCATTATTATCAT
GACATTAACCTATAAAAATAGGCGTATCACGAGGCCCTTTCGT
